>Addgene plasmid #159946 | AAV-Synapsin-mTurquoise2-3XNLS-optoNES-WPRE | addgene full sequence | sequence record 315023 | Addgene NGS Result
CCTGCAGGCAGCTGCGCGCTCGCTCGCTCACTGAGGCCGCCCGGGCGTCGGGCGACCTTTGGTCGCCCGG
CCTCAGTGAGCGAGCGAGCGCGCAGAGAGGGAGTGGCCAACTCCATCACTAGGGGTTCCTGCGGCCGCAC
GCGTGTGTCTAGACTGCAGAGGGCCCTGCGTATGAGTGCAAGTGGGTTTTAGGACCAGGATGAGGCGGGG
TGGGGGTGCCTACCTGACGACCGACCCCGACCCACTGGACAAGCACCCAACCCCCATTCCCCAAATTGCG
CATCCCCTATCAGAGAGGGGGAGGGGAAACAGGATGCGGCGAGGCGCGTGCGCACTGCCAGCTTCAGCAC
CGCGGACAGTGCCTTCGCCCCCGCCTGGCGGCGCGCGCCACCGCCGCCTCAGCACTGAAGGCGCGCTGAC
GTCACTCGCCGGTCCCCCGCAAACTCCCCTTCCCGGCCACCTTGGTCGCGTCCGCGCCGCCGCCGGCCCA
GCCGGACCGCACCACGCGAGGCGCGAGATAGGGGGGCACGGGCGCGACCATCTGCGCTGCGGCGCCGGCG
ACTCAGCGCTGCCTCAGTCTGCGGTGGGCAGCGGAGGAGTCGTGTCGTGCCTGAGAGCGCAGTCGAGAAG
GTACAGCTAGCGCTACCGGTCGCCACCATGGTGAGCAAGGGCGAGGAGCTGTTCACCGGGGTGGTGCCCA
TCCTGGTCGAGCTGGACGGCGACGTAAACGGCCACAAGTTCAGCGTGTCCGGCGAGGGCGAGGGCGATGC
CACCTACGGCAAGCTGACCCTGAAGTTCATCTGCACCACCGGCAAGCTGCCCGTGCCCTGGCCCACCCTC
GTGACCACCCTGTCCTGGGGCGTGCAGTGCTTCGCCCGCTACCCCGACCACATGAAGCAGCACGACTTCT
TCAAGTCCGCCATGCCCGAAGGCTACGTCCAGGAGCGCACCATCTTCTTCAAGGACGACGGCAACTACAA
GACCCGCGCCGAGGTGAAGTTCGAGGGCGACACCCTGGTGAACCGCATCGAGCTGAAGGGCATCGACTTC
AAGGAGGACGGCAACATCCTGGGGCACAAGCTGGAGTACAACTACTTTAGCGACAACGTCTATATCACCG
CCGACAAGCAGAAGAACGGCATCAAGGCCAACTTCAAGATCCGCCACAACATCGAGGACGGCGGCGTGCA
GCTCGCCGACCACTACCAGCAGAACACCCCCATCGGCGACGGCCCCGTGCTGCTGCCCGACAACCACTAC
CTGAGCACCCAGTCCAAGCTTAGCAAAGACCCCAACGAGAAGCGCGATCACATGGTCCTGCTGGAGTTCG
TGACCGCCGCCGGGATCACTCTCGGCATGGACGAGCTGTACAAGTCCGGACTCAGATCCGACCCCAGAAG
AAAGCGCAAGGTGGACCCCAAGAAGAAGCGCAAGGTGGACCCCAAGAAGAAGCGCAGATCTCGAGCTCAA
GCTTCGAATTCACTGGCAACAACACTGGAGAGAATCGAGAAAAACTTCGTCATCACCGACCCTAGACTGC
CCGATAATCCTATCATCTTCGCCTCCGACTCATTTCTCCAGCTCACTGAGTACTCTCGGGAGGAAATTCT
GGGCCGGAATTGCCGGTTCCTCCAGGGACCTGAAACCGATAGAGCCACTGTCCGAAAAATCCGGGATGCC
ATCGACAATCAGACTGAGGTGACCGTCCAGCTCATCAATTACACCAAATCTGGCAAAAAATTCTGGAACC
TGTTCCACCTCCAGCCTATGAGAGATCAGAAGGGCGACGTCCAGTACTTTATTGGCGTCCAGCTGGATGG
AACTGAACATGTGAGGGACGCTGCAGAACGAGAGGGCGTGATGCTCATCAAAAAAACCGCCGAAAACATC
GATGAGCTGCTGAAGGAGCTGGCCGACCTGAACCTGGACTAGGGATCCGCGGCCGCTAGATAACTGAAAT
CAACCTCTGGATTACAAAATTTGTGAAAGATTGACTGGTATTCTTAACTATGTTGCTCCTTTTACGCTAT
GTGGATACGCTGCTTTAATGCCTTTGTATCATGCTATTGCTTCCCGTATGGCCTTCATTTTCTCCTCCTT
GTATAAATCCTGGTTGCTGTCTCTTTATGAGGAGTTGTGGCCCGTTGTCAGGCAACGTGGCGTGGTGTGC
ACTGTGTTTGCTGACGCAACCCCCACTGGTTGGGGCATTGCCACCACCTGTCAGCTCCTTTCCGGGACTT
TCGCTTTCCCCCTCCCTATTGCCACGGCGGAACTCATCGCCGCCTGCCTTGCCCGCTGCTGGACAGGGGC
TCGGCTGTTGGGCACTGACAATTCCGTGGTGTTGTCGGGGAAATCATCGTCCTTTCCTTGGCTGCTCGCC
TATGTTGCCACCTGGATTCTGCGCGGGACGTCCTTCTGCTACGTCCCTTCGGCCCTCAATCCAGCGGACC
TTCCTTCCCGCGGCCTGCTGCCGGCTCTGCGGCCTCTTCCGCGTCTTCGCCTTCGCCCTCAGACGAGTCG
GATCTCCCTTTGGGCCGCCTCCCCGCATCGATTGTACCGCGGGCCCGGGATCTACGGGTGGCATCCCTGT
GACCCCTCCCCAGTGCCTCTCCTGGCCCTGGAAGTTGCCACTCCAGTGCCCACCAGCCTTGTCCTAATAA
AATTAAGTTGCATCATTTTGTCTGACTAGGTGTCCTTCTATAATATTATGGGGTGGAGGGGGGTGGTATG
GAGCAAGGGGCAAGTTGGGAAGACAACCTGTAGGGCCTGCGGGGTCTATTGGGAACCAAGCTGGAGTGCA
GTGGCACAATCTTGGCTCACTGCAATCTCCGCCTCCTGGGTTCAAGCGATTCTCCTGCCTCAGCCTCCCG
AGTTGTTGGGATTCCAGGCATGCATGACCAGGCTCAGCTAATTTTTGTTTTTTTGGTAGAGACGGGGTTT
CACCATATTGGCCAGGCTGGTCTCCAACTCCTAATCTCAGGTGATCTACCCACCTTGGCCTCCCAAATTG
CTGGGATTACAGGCGTGAACCACTGCTCCCTTCCCTGTCCTTCTGATTTTGTAGGTAACCACGTGCGGAC
CGAGCGGCCGCAGGAACCCCTAGTGATGGAGTTGGCCACTCCCTCTCTGCGCGCTCGCTCGCTCACTGAG
GCCGGGCGACCAAAGGTCGCCCGACGCCCGGGCTTTGCCCGGGCGGCCTCAGTGAGCGAGCGAGCGCGCA
GCTGCCTGCAGGGGCGCCTGATGCGGTATTTTCTCCTTACGCATCTGTGCGGTATTTCACACCGCATA
[95 nt withheld, positions 3289-3383]
T
[46 nt withheld, positions 3385-3430]
C
[141 nt withheld, positions 3432-3572]
CCTTTGACGTTGGAGTCCACGTTCTTT
[37 nt withheld, positions 3600-3636]
ACTCTATCTCGGGCTATTCTTTTGATTTATAAGGGATTTTGCCGATTTCGGTCTATTGGTTAAAAAATGA
GCTGATTTAACAAAAATTTAACGCGAATTTTAACAAAATATTAACGTTTACAATTTTATGGTGCACTCTC
AGTACAATCTGCTCTGATGCCGCATAGTTAAGCCAGCCCCGACACCCGCCAACACCCGCTGACGCGCCCT
GACGGGCTTGTCTGCTCCCGGCATCCGCTTACAGACAAGCTGTGACCGTCTCCGGGAGCTGCATGTGTCA
GAGGTTTTCACCGTCATCACCGAAACGCGCGAGACGAAAGGGCCTCGTGATACGCCTATTTTTATAGGTT
AATGTCATGATAATAATGGTTTCTTAGACGTCAGGTGGCACTTTTCGGGGAAATGTGCGCGGAACCCCTA
TTTGTTTATTTTTCTAAATACATTCAAATATGTATCCGCTCATGAGACAATAACCCTGATAAATGCTTCA
ATAATATTGAAAAAGGAAGAGTATGAGTATTCAACATTTCCGTGTCGCCCTTATTCCCTTTTTTGCGGCA
TTTTGCCTTCCTGTTTTTGCTCACCCAGAAACGCTGGTGAAAGTAAAAGATGCTGAAGATCAGTTGGGTG
CACGAGTGGGTTACATCGAACTGGATCTCAACAGCGGTAAGATCCTTGAGAGTTTTCGCCCCGAAGAACG
TTTTCCAATGATGAGCACTTTTAAAGTTCTGCTATGTGGCGCGGTATTATCCCGTATTGACGCCGGGCAA
GAGCAACTCGGTCGCCGCATACACTATTCTCAGAATGACTTGGTTGAGTACTCACCAGTCACAGAAAAGC
ATCTTACGGATGGCATGACAGTAAGAGAATTATGCAGTGCTGCCATAACCATGAGTGATAACACTGCGGC
CAACTTACTTCTGACAACGATCGGAGGACCGAAGGAGCTAACCGCTTTTTTGCACAACATGGGGGATCAT
GTAACTCGCCTTGATCGTTGGGAACCGGAGCTGAATGAAGCCATACCAAACGACGAGCGTGACACCACGA
TGCCTGTAGCAATGGCAACAACGTTGCGCAAACTATTAACTGGCGAACTACTTACTCTAGCTTCCCGGCA
ACAATTAATAGACTGGATGGAGGCGGATAAAGTTGCAGGACCACTTCTGCGCTCGGCCCTTCCGGCTGGC
TGGTTTATTGCTGATAAATCTGGAGCCGGTGAGCGTGGGTCTCGCGGTATCATTGCAGCACTGGGGCCAG
ATGGTAAGCCCTCCCGTATCGTAGTTATCTACACGACGGGGAGTCAGGCAACTATGGATGAACGAAATAG
ACAGATCGCTGAGATAGGTGCCTCACTGATTAAGCATTGGTAACTGTCAGACCAAGTTTACTCATATATA
CTTTAGATTGATTTAAAACTTCATTTTTAATTTAAAAGGATCTAGGTGAAGATCCTTTTTGATAATCTCA
TGACCAAAATCCCTTAACGTGAGTTTTCGTTCCACTGAGCGTCAGACCCCGTAGAAAAGATCAAAGGATC
TTCTTGAGATCCTTTTTTTCTGCGCGTAATCTGCTGCTTGCAAACAAAAAAACCACCGCTACCAGCGGTG
GTTTGTTTGCCGGATCAAGAGCTACCAACTCTTTTTCCGAAGGTAACTGGCTTCAGCAGAGCGCAGATAC
CAAATACTGTTCTTCTAGTGTAGCCGTAGTTAGGCCACCACTTCAAGAACTCTGTAGCACCGCCTACATA
CCTCGCTCTGCTAATCCTGTTACCAGTGGCTGCTGCCAGTGGCGATAAGTCGTGTCTTACCGGGTTGGAC
TCAAGACGATAGTTACCGGATAAGGCGCAGCGGTCGGGCTGAACGGGGGGTTCGTGCACACAGCCCAGCT
TGGAGCGAACGACCTACACCGAACTGAGATACCTACAGCGTGAGCTATGAGAAAGCGCCACGCTTCCCGA
AGGGAGAAAGGCGGACAGGTATCCGGTAAGCGGCAGGGTCGGAACAGGAGAGCGCACGAGGGAGCTTCCA
GGGGGAAACGCCTGGTATCTTTATAGTCCTGTCGGGTTTCGCCACCTCTGACTTGAGCGTCGATTTTTGT
GATGCTCGTCAGGGGGGCGGAGCCTATGGAAAAACGCCAGCAACGCGGCCTTTTTACGGTTCCTGGCCTT
TTGCTGGCCTTTTGCTCACATGT
Features (pLannotate 1.2.2; 17 found; start..end, strand, type, name):
     12..39      +  repeat_region  AAV2 ITR (fragment): inverted terminal repeat of adeno-associated virus serotype 2 inverted
     68..95      +  repeat_region  AAV2 ITR (fragment): inverted terminal repeat of adeno-associated virus serotype 2 inverted
    175..622     +  promoter       hSyn promoter: human synapsin I promoter; confers neuron-specific expression (Kügler et al., 2003)
    658..1374    +  CDS            mTurquoise2: mTurquoise2 is a basic (constitutively fluorescent) cyan fluorescent protein published in 2012, derived from Aequorea victoria. It is reported to be a rapidly-maturing monomer with very low acid sensitivity.
   1456..1481    +  misc_feature   MCS (fragment): multiple cloning site
   1504..1821    +  CDS            miniSOG: miniSOG is a basic (constitutively fluorescent) cyan fluorescent protein published in 2011, derived from Arabidopsis thaliana. It requires the cofactor flavin for fluorescence.
   1958..2546    +  misc_feature   WPRE: woodchuck hepatitis virus posttranscriptional regulatory element
   2554..2572    +  misc_feature   MCS (fragment): multiple cloning site
   2576..3052    +  polyA_signal   hGH poly(A) signal: human growth hormone polyadenylation signal
   3092..3232    +  repeat_region  AAV2 ITR: inverted terminal repeat of adeno-associated virus serotype 2 inverted
   3237..3288    -  misc_feature   bom (fragment): basis of mobility region from pBR322
   3307..3762    +  rep_origin     f1 ori (sequence partly withheld): f1 bacteriophage origin of replication; arrow indicates direction of (+) strand synthesis
   3763..3812    -  misc_feature   bom (fragment): basis of mobility region from pBR322
   3914..3949    -  CDS            rop (fragment): Rop protein, which maintains plasmids at low copy number; rop
   4044..4148    +  promoter       AmpR promoter: bla
   4149..5009    +  CDS            AmpR: β-lactamase; bla; confers resistance to ampicillin, carbenicillin, and related antibiotics
   5180..5768    +  rep_origin     ori: high-copy-number ColE1/pMB1/pBR322/pUC origin of replication
