[The description below was written by a language model from this plasmid's Addgene catalogue record and pLannotate feature annotations shown in this document.]
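Description:
AAV-Synapsin-mTurquoise2-3XNLS-optoNES-WPRE is an adeno-associated virus transfer plasmid for neuron-targeted mammalian expression of a light-controlled nuclear export reporter. In bacteria it is maintained through a high-copy ColE1/pUC-type origin and selected with ampicillin via the β-lactamase gene. An f1 phage origin and short remnants of pBR322 bom and rop sequences are also present in the backbone. The expression cassette lies between AAV2 inverted terminal repeats, which allow it to be packaged into recombinant AAV particles. The annotation finds the right-hand ITR intact but only short fragments of the left one, which may reflect how poorly these repeats sequence and annotate rather than a true truncation.

Within the ITRs, the human synapsin I promoter restricts expression to neurons and drives a synthetic fusion of about 1.25 kb. This consists of the cyan fluorescent protein mTurquoise2, three copies of a nuclear localisation signal, and an "optoNES" module. The feature table labels a segment downstream of mTurquoise2 as miniSOG. Since miniSOG is itself an engineered LOV2 domain, and the associated publication concerns LOV2-based actuators, this hit most likely marks the LOV2 photosensory core of optoNES rather than miniSOG proper. The NLS repeats are not annotated separately. A WPRE follows the coding region to enhance transcript stability and expression, and the human growth hormone polyadenylation signal terminates the message.

The stated purpose is optical regulation of nuclear export. The presumed logic is that the NLS repeats hold the protein in the nucleus until illumination exposes an export signal, with mTurquoise2 fluorescence reporting localisation. The depositor describes the construct as modular and built iteratively.
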