Addgene plasmid #159946: AAV-Synapsin-mTurquoise2-3XNLS-optoNES-WPRE
Purpose: optical regulation of nuclear export
Depositing lab: Michael Courtney. Depositing organization: Turku Bioscience Centre. Publication: Resonance energy transfer sensitises and monitors in situ switching of LOV2-based optogenetic actuators. Li LL, Klein FM, Li Greci L, Popinigis A, Freudenberg F, Courtney MJ. Nat Commun. 2020 Oct 9;11(1):5107. doi: 10.1038/s41467-020-18816-8. PubMed 33037199.
Backbone
  Vector backbone: AAV
  Backbone size w/o insert (bp): 4543
  Vector type: Mammalian Expression, AAV
Growth in bacteria
  Bacterial resistance: Ampicillin, 100 μg/mL
  Growth temperature: 37°C
  Growth strain: NEB Stable
  Copy number: High Copy
Gene/Insert
  Gene/Insert name: mTurquoise2-3XNLS-optoNES
  Species: Synthetic
  Insert size (bp): 1250
  Mutation: synthetic
  Promoter: hSyn1
  Cloning method: Restriction Enzyme; 5′ cloning site multiple; modular (not destroyed); 3′ cloning site multiple; modular (unknown if destroyed)
  Sequencing primers: 5′ 3'Syn-fwd; 3′ WPRE-
Terms and licenses: Academic/Nonprofit Terms; Industry Terms: Not Available to Industry
Depositor comments: Constructs are multipart, modular and generated iteratively.
How to cite: AAV-Synapsin-mTurquoise2-3XNLS-optoNES-WPRE was a gift from Michael Courtney (Addgene plasmid # 159946 ; http://n2t.net/addgene:159946 ; RRID:Addgene_159946)
